Addgene plasmid #24486: pcDNA3.1mLCAD_K42R_FLAG
Depositing lab: Eric Verdin. Depositing organization: J. David Gladstone Institutes. Publication: SIRT3 regulates mitochondrial fatty-acid oxidation by reversible enzyme deacetylation. Hirschey MD, Shimazu T, Goetzman E, Jing E, Schwer B, Lombard DB, Grueter CA, Harris C, Biddinger S, Ilkayeva OR, Stevens RD, Li Y, Saha AK, Ruderman NB, Bain JR, Newgard CB, Farese RV, Alt FW, Kahn CR, Verdin E. Nature. 2010 Mar 4. 464(7285):121-5. 10.1038/nature08778 PubMed 20203611.
Backbone
  Vector backbone: pcDNA3.1
  Backbone manufacturer: Invitrogen
  Backbone size w/o insert (bp): 5400
  Vector type: Mammalian Expression
  Selectable markers: Neomycin (select with G418)
Growth in bacteria
  Bacterial resistance: Ampicillin, 100 μg/mL
  Growth temperature: 37°C
  Growth strain: DH5alpha
  Copy number: Unknown
Gene/Insert
  Gene/Insert name: Long chain acyl-CoA dehydrogenase (alt names: LCAD; acadl; LCAD-K42R)
  Species: M. musculus (mouse)
  Insert size (bp): 1200
  Mutation: Lys42Arg
  GenBank ID: BC027412
  Entrez Gene: Acadl (a.k.a. AA960361, AU018452, C79855, LCAD)
  Tag / fusion protein: FLAG (C terminal on insert)
  Cloning method: Restriction Enzyme; 5′ cloning site BamHI (not destroyed); 3′ cloning site EcoRI (not destroyed)
  Sequencing primers: 5′ n/a
Terms and licenses: Academic/Nonprofit Terms; Industry Terms: Not Available to Industry
How to cite: pcDNA3.1mLCAD_K42R_FLAG was a gift from Eric Verdin (Addgene plasmid # 24486 ; http://n2t.net/addgene:24486 ; RRID:Addgene_24486)
