[The description below was written by a language model from this plasmid's Addgene catalogue record.]
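Description:
pcDNA3.1mLCAD_K42R_FLAG is a mammalian expression plasmid built on the Invitrogen pcDNA3.1 backbone (about 5.4 kb without insert). It is propagated in E. coli under ampicillin selection and carries a neomycin resistance marker, so transfected mammalian cells can be selected with G418 if stable expression is wanted. The record does not include a feature table and does not list the promoter or other regulatory elements. pcDNA3.1 vectors generally drive the insert from the CMV immediate-early promoter with a downstream polyadenylation signal, but this is a property of the backbone family, not something stated in the entry.

The insert, of roughly 1.2 kb, is the mouse long-chain acyl-CoA dehydrogenase coding sequence (Acadl, LCAD), a mitochondrial enzyme of fatty-acid beta-oxidation. It was cloned between BamHI and EcoRI sites, both of which were retained. The protein carries a C-terminal FLAG epitope, which allows detection and immunoprecipitation with anti-FLAG antibodies while leaving the N-terminus free. The defining feature is a Lys42Arg substitution. Replacing lysine with arginine keeps the positive charge but removes the acetylatable side chain, so the mutant is commonly used as a non-acetylatable version of the protein at that position.

The associated publication concerns regulation of mitochondrial fatty-acid oxidation by SIRT3 through reversible enzyme deacetylation. In that context, the construct is suited to expressing tagged LCAD in cultured mammalian cells to test how acetylation at lysine 42 contributes to the enzyme's acetylation state and activity, typically by comparison with a wild-type counterpart.
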