>Addgene plasmid #24486 | pcDNA3.1mLCAD_K42R_FLAG | addgene partial sequence | sequence record 30221 | 24486 with CMV-F
TAGCAGAGCTCTCTGGCTACTAGAGAACCCACTGCTTACTGGCTTATCGAAATTAATACGACTCACTATA
GGGAGACCCAAGCTGGCTAGCGTTTAAACTTAAGCTTGGTACCGAGCTCGGATCCACCATGGCTGCGCGC
CTGCTCCTCCGCTCCCTGCGCGTCCTGAAAGCCCGCTCGGCGCCACGCCCGCCGCCCTCCGCCCGATGTT
CTCATTCTGGAGCAGAAGCGCGTCTAGAAACTCCTTCCGCGCGAAAATTAACTGACGTTGGAATCAGGAG
AATCTTTTCCTCGGAGCATGACATTTTCCGGGAGAGTGTAAGGAAGTTTTTCCAAGAAGAAGTGATTCCT
CACCACACAGAATGGGAGAAAGCTGGAGAAGTGAGTAGAGAGGTCTGGGAAAAAGCTGGCAAGCAGGGCT
TGCTTGGCATCAACATCGCAGAGAAACATGGCGGCATTGGTGGGGACTTGCTCTCAACAGCAGTTACTTG
GGAAGAGCAAGCGTACTCCAATTGCACAGGCCCTGGCTTCAGCCTCCACTCAGATATTGTCATGCCCTAT
ATTGCGAATTACGGCACAAAAGAACAGATCGAGAAGTTCATCCCCCAGATGACGGCAGGCAAGTGTATCG
GTGCCATAGCCATGACAGAGCCTGGGGCCGGAAGTGACTTACAAGGAGTAAGAACGAACGCCAAAAGATC
TGGGAGTGATTGGATTCTCATGGA
