>Addgene plasmid #24486 | pcDNA3.1mLCAD_K42R_FLAG | addgene partial sequence | sequence record 30222 | 24486 with BGH-rev
TCTAGATTACTTGTCATCGTCGTCCTTGTAGTCTCCTCCGAATTCGCTGTCACTGACGATCTGTCTTGCG
ATCAGCTCTTTCATTATTTCGTTGGTACCACCGTAGATCGGCTGCACCCGAGCATCCACATAAGCTTTTG
CAATCGGGTACTCCCACATGTACCCCCAGCCTCCGTGGAGTTGAACACATTCATAAGCTACACTGTTTTG
TAATTCAGATGCCCAGTATTTTGCCATGGAAGCGGAACCGGAGTCCAGACGTTTGGTTTCATGCAACTGC
AGGCAGCTGTCCACAAAAGCTCTGGTGACACATATGTGTGTCTTTAATTCTGCTAGTTTATGCTGCACCG
TCTGTATGTGTGCAACTGTTTTCCCAAAAGCTTTTCTTTGCTTCACGTAGTTCCTGGTTTCTTCAAACAT
GAACTCACAGGCAGAAATCGCCAACTCAGCAATTAAGAGCCTTTCCTGTGGGAGCTCTTGCATGAGGTAG
TAGAAGCCTTTATTCTCTTCTCCAAGTAAGGCATTAGCTGGCAATCGGACATCTTCAAAGAATAGTTCTG
CTGTGTCCTGAGCTTTCATTCCCATCTTATGCAGCTTCCGGCCCTTGATAAATCCTTTCATTCCATTTTC
CACCAAAAAGAGGCTAATGCCATGGGCAGGCGATCGAGCTTCACGGTTGGTGACGGCCACGACGATCACG
AGATCACTTAACCAGCCATTAGTGATGAACACCTTGCTTCCATTGA
